Addgene plasmid #179027: pBBK43 pHomL-TDH3p-GFPdropout-SSA1t-HomR (AmpR)
Purpose: (Empty Backbone) Parent vector for markerless yeast integration cassettes with untagged genes
Depositing lab: Vincent Martin. Depositing organization: Concordia University. Publication: The MyLo CRISPR-Cas9 Toolkit: A Markerless Yeast Localization and Overexpression CRISPR-Cas9 Toolkit. Bean BDM, Whiteway M, Martin VJJ. G3 (Bethesda). 2022 Jun 16. pii: 6609175. doi: 10.1093/g3journal/jkac154. PubMed 35708612.
Backbone
  Vector backbone: pYTK089 (ColE1, AmpR)
  Vector type: Yeast Expression
Growth in bacteria
  Bacterial resistance: Ampicillin, 100 μg/mL
  Growth temperature: 37°C
  Growth strain: DH5alpha
  Copy number: High Copy
Gene/Insert
  Gene/Insert name: None
Terms and licenses: Academic/Nonprofit Terms; Industry Terms: Not Available to Industry
Depositor comments: Part of the Markerless Yeast Localization and Overexpression (MyLO) CRISPR-Cas9 Toolkit. Vector cloned using BsaI Golden Gate cloning
How to cite: pBBK43 pHomL-TDH3p-GFPdropout-SSA1t-HomR (AmpR) was a gift from Vincent Martin (Addgene plasmid # 179027 ; http://n2t.net/addgene:179027 ; RRID:Addgene_179027)
