[The description below was written by a language model from this plasmid's Addgene catalogue record and pLannotate feature annotations shown in this document.]
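Description:
pBBK43 pHomL-TDH3p-GFPdropout-SSA1t-HomR is an empty parent vector from the Markerless Yeast Localization and Overexpression (MyLO) CRISPR-Cas9 toolkit, built on the pYTK089 backbone by BsaI Golden Gate assembly. It is maintained in E. coli as a high-copy plasmid through a ColE1/pUC-type origin and selected with ampicillin via the β-lactamase gene and its native promoter. No complete yeast replication origin or yeast selection marker is annotated. This fits its role as a source of integration cassettes rather than an episomal yeast plasmid.

The functional region is an expression cassette framed by left and right homology arms (HomL and HomR). The S. cerevisiae TDH3 (GAP) promoter, a strong constitutive glycolytic promoter, lies upstream of a dropout module containing superfolder GFP followed by the bacterial rrnB T1 and T7Te terminators. According to the plasmid name, an SSA1 terminator follows the dropout, although the feature table does not annotate it. In dropout designs of this kind, the GFP module acts as a placeholder. Replacing it with a gene of interest places that gene between the TDH3 promoter and the SSA1 terminator, and correct clones can be recognised as non-fluorescent bacterial colonies. The version here is intended for untagged genes.

Short ARS1, HIS3 promoter and HIS3 coding fragments are annotated on both sides of the cassette. They most likely lie within the homology arms rather than being functional elements, but the record does not state the genomic target locus. The finished cassette is meant for markerless chromosomal integration and overexpression in yeast, with CRISPR-Cas9 cleavage taking the place of a selectable marker.
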