Features (pLannotate 1.2.2; 12 found; start..end, strand, type, name):
      1..861     -  CDS            AmpR: β-lactamase; bla; confers resistance to ampicillin, carbenicillin, and related antibiotics
    862..966     -  promoter       AmpR promoter: bla
   1069..1657    +  rep_origin     ori: high-copy-number ColE1/pMB1/pBR322/pUC origin of replication
   2391..2510    +  rep_origin     ARS1 (fragment): S. cerevisiae autonomously replicating sequence ARS1/ARS416
   2515..2561    +  promoter       HIS3 promoter (fragment): S. cerevisiae HIS3
   2562..2624    +  CDS            HIS3 (fragment): imidazoleglycerol-phosphate dehydratase, required for histidine biosynthesis; S. cerevisiae HIS3; yeast auxotrophic marker
   2835..3501    +  promoter       GAP promoter: S. cerevisiae TDH3; promoter for glyceraldehyde-3-phosphate dehydrogenase
   3684..4397    +  CDS            superfolder GFP: GFP variant that folds robustly even when fused to poorly folded proteins (Pédelacq et al., 2006)
   4409..4480    +  terminator     rrnB T1 terminator: transcription terminator T1 from the E. coli rrnB gene
   4496..4523    +  terminator     T7Te terminator: phage T7 early transcription terminator
   5582..5608    +  rep_origin     ARS1 (fragment): S. cerevisiae autonomously replicating sequence ARS1/ARS416
   5705..5826    +  CDS            HIS3 (fragment): imidazoleglycerol-phosphate dehydratase, required for histidine biosynthesis; S. cerevisiae HIS3; yeast auxotrophic marker
>Addgene plasmid #179027 | pBBK43 pHomL-TDH3p-GFPdropout-SSA1t-HomR (AmpR) | addgene full sequence | sequence record 360777 | Addgene NGS Result
TTACCAATGCTTAATCAGTGAGGCACCTATCTCAGCGATCTGTCTATTTCGTTCATCCATAGTTGCCTGA
CTCCCCGTCGTGTAGATAACTACGATACGGGAGGGCTTACCATCTGGCCCCAGTGCTGCAATGATACCGC
GGGACCCACGCTCACCGGCTCCAGATTTATCAGCAATAAACCAGCCAGCCGGAAGGGCCGAGCGCAGAAG
TGGTCCTGCAACTTTATCCGCCTCCATCCAGTCTATTAATTGTTGCCGGGAAGCTAGAGTAAGTAGTTCG
CCAGTTAATAGTTTGCGCAACGTTGTTGCCATTGCTACAGGCATCGTGGTGTCACGCTCGTCGTTTGGTA
TGGCTTCATTCAGCTCCGGTTCCCAACGATCAAGGCGAGTTACATGATCCCCCATGTTGTGCAAAAAAGC
GGTTAGCTCCTTCGGTCCTCCGATCGTTGTCAGAAGTAAGTTGGCCGCAGTGTTATCACTCATGGTTATG
GCAGCACTGCATAATTCTCTTACTGTCATGCCATCCGTAAGATGCTTTTCTGTGACTGGTGAGTACTCAA
CCAAGTCATTCTGAGAATAGTGTATGCGGCGACCGAGTTGCTCTTGCCCGGCGTCAATACGGGATAATAC
CGCGCCACATAGCAGAACTTTAAAAGTGCTCATCATTGGAAAACGTTCTTCGGGGCGAAAACTCTCAAGG
ATCTTACCGCTGTTGAGATCCAGTTCGATGTAACCCACTCGTGCACCCAACTGATCTTCAGCATCTTTTA
CTTTCACCAGCGTTTCTGGGTGAGCAAAAACAGGAAGGCAAAATGCCGCAAAAAAGGGAATAAGGGCGAC
ACGGAAATGTTGAATACTCATACTCTTCCTTTTTCAATATTATTGAAGCATTTATCAGGGTTATTGTCTC
ATGAGCGGATACATATTTGAATGTATTTAGAAAAATAAACAAATAGGGGTTCCGCGCACATTTCCCCGAA
AAGTGCCACCTGTCATGACCAAAATCCCTTAACGTGAGTTTTCGTTCCACTGAGCGTCAGACCCCGTAGA
AAAGATCAAAGGATCTTCTTGAGATCCTTTTTTTCTGCGCGTAATCTGCTGCTTGCAAACAAAAAAACCA
CCGCTACCAGCGGTGGTTTGTTTGCCGGATCAAGAGCTACCAACTCTTTTTCCGAAGGTAACTGGCTTCA
GCAGAGCGCAGATACCAAATACTGTTCTTCTAGTGTAGCCGTAGTTAGGCCACCACTTCAAGAACTCTGT
AGCACCGCCTACATACCTCGCTCTGCTAATCCTGTTACCAGTGGCTGCTGCCAGTGGCGATAAGTCGTGT
CTTACCGGGTTGGACTCAAGACGATAGTTACCGGATAAGGCGCAGCGGTCGGGCTGAACGGGGGGTTCGT
GCACACAGCCCAGCTTGGAGCGAACGACCTACACCGAACTGAGATACCTACAGCGTGAGCTATGAGAAAG
CGCCACGCTTCCCGAAGGGAGAAAGGCGGACAGGTATCCGGTAAGCGGCAGGGTCGGAACAGGAGAGCGC
ACGAGGGAGCTTCCAGGGGGAAACGCCTGGTATCTTTATAGTCCTGTCGGGTTTCGCCACCTCTGACTTG
AGCGTCGATTTTTGTGATGCTCGTCAGGGGGGCGGAGCCTATGGAAAAACGCCAGCAACGCGGCCTTTTT
ACGGTTCCTGGCCTTTTGCTGGCCTTTTGCTCACATGTTCTTTCCTGCGTTATCCCCTGATTCTGTGGAT
AACCGTGCGGCCGCCAATGTTATCTATTGGCAGATGTTCATACGGGGCTTTCAAATATTGATGAAATTAT
GTGATGTTTAGAAGAAGATTCGAACTGTTTTCAGTAGATTTGGTAACTGTGCAACCATAACTCATGCCCC
CTATTTATCGGCATTGAGATTGTAAAGGAAGTAAAACGCATTTTTGCAGATCTGTTCTCTTATGTATTTT
TAATCGTCCTTGTATGGAAGTATCAAAGGGGACGTTCTTCACCTCCTTGGAAAACGCAAACTTTCTTTTT
GCCTATCACAGTATCTTATCGAGCTAACTATTTTCGACACACATGAAAAAGCAGAAATATTAACGAAAAA
GAAAAGAAAGACCATGTCATGTACGGGCAATCAGAATATGCAAGATGAGCGGGAACGGGCGAAATGTGCA
CGCGCACAACTTACGAAACGCGGATGAGTCACTGACAGCCACCGCAGAGGTTCTGACTCCTACTGAGCTC
TATTGGAGGTGGCAGAACCGGTAATCCCACAGTGAGCAACTTGACAAACCAACAGATATAGGCTGTGTCT
TAAAATATACCATCCAATACCTTGATGAACTTTTCAAAGATGACTAAAATAAGTGAAATTTCAACATTAA
CTTCGAGCTGTAAACACAGTGGTTTCTTTGCATAAACACCATCAGCCTCAAGTCGTCAAGTAAAGATTTC
GTGTTCATGCAGATAGATAACAATCTATATGTTGATAATTAGCGTTGCCTCATCAATGCGTACACGAAGA
ATATACTAAAAAATGAGCAGGCAAGATAAACGAAGGCAAAGATGACAGAGCAGAAAGCCCTAGTAAAGCG
TATTACAAATGAAACCAAGATTCAGATTGCGATCCCTGAATTCGCATCTAGATGGTAGAGCCACAAACAG
CCGGTACAAGCAACGATCTCCAGGACCATCTGAATCATGCGCGGATGACACGAACTCACGACGGCGATCA
CAGACATTAACCCACAGTACAGACACTGCGACAACGTGGCAATTCGTCGCAATACCGTCTCACTGAACTG
GCCGATAATTGCAGACGAACGCAGTTCGAGTTTATCATTATCAATACTGCCATTTCAAAGAATACGTAAA
TAATTAATAGTAGTGATTTTCCTAACTTTATTTAGTCAAAAAATTAGCCTTTTAATTCTGCTGTAACCCG
TACATGCCCAAAATAGGGGGCGGGTTACACAGAATATATAACATCGTAGGTGTCTGGGTGAACAGTTTAT
TCCTGGCATCCACTAAATATAATGGAGCCCGCTTTTTAAGCTGGCATCCAGAAAAAAAAAGAATCCCAGC
ACCAAAATATTGTTTTCTTCACCAACCATCAGTTCATAGGTCCATTCTCTTAGCGCAACTACAGAGAACA
GGGGCACAAACAGGCAAAAAACGGGCACAACCTCAATGGAGTGATGCAACCTGCCTGGAGTAAATGATGA
CACAAGGCAATTGACCCACGCATGTATCTATCTCATTTTCTTACACCTTCTATTACCTTCTGCTCTCTCT
GATTTGGAAAAAGCTGAAAAAAAAGGTTGAAACCAGTTCCCTGAAATTATTCCCCTACTTGACTAATAAG
TATATAAAGACGGTAGGTATTGATTGTAATTCTGTAAATCTATTTCTTAAACTTCTTAAATTCTACTTTT
ATAGTTAGTCTTTTTTTTAGTTTTAAAACACCAAGAACTTAGTTTCGAATAAACACACATAAACAAACAA
AAGATCTATGTGAGACCGAAAGTGAAACGTGATTTCATGCGTCATTTTGAACATTTTGTAAATCTTATTT
AATAATGTGTGCGGCAATTCACATTTAATTTATGAATGTTTTCTTAACATCGCGGCAACTCAAGAAACGG
CAGGTTCGGATCTTAGCTACTAGAGAAAGAGGAGAAATACTAGATGCGTAAAGGCGAAGAGCTGTTCACT
GGTGTCGTCCCTATTCTGGTGGAACTGGATGGTGATGTCAACGGTCATAAGTTTTCCGTGCGTGGCGAGG
GTGAAGGTGACGCAACTAATGGTAAACTGACGCTGAAGTTCATCTGTACTACTGGTAAACTGCCGGTTCC
TTGGCCGACTCTGGTAACGACGCTGACTTATGGTGTTCAGTGCTTTGCTCGTTATCCGGACCATATGAAG
CAGCATGACTTCTTCAAGTCCGCCATGCCGGAAGGCTATGTGCAGGAACGCACGATTTCCTTTAAGGATG
ACGGCACGTACAAAACGCGTGCGGAAGTGAAATTTGAAGGCGATACCCTGGTAAACCGCATTGAGCTGAA
AGGCATTGACTTTAAAGAGGACGGCAATATCCTGGGCCATAAGCTGGAATACAATTTTAACAGCCACAAT
GTTTACATCACCGCCGATAAACAAAAAAATGGCATTAAAGCGAATTTTAAAATTCGCCACAACGTGGAGG
ATGGCAGCGTGCAGCTGGCTGATCACTACCAGCAAAACACTCCAATCGGTGATGGTCCTGTTCTGCTGCC
AGACAATCACTATCTGAGCACGCAAAGCGTTCTGTCTAAAGATCCGAACGAGAAACGCGATCATATGGTT
CTGCTGGAGTTCGTAACCGCAGCGGGCATCACGCATGGTATGGATGAACTGTACAAATGACCAGGCATCA
AATAAAACGAAAGGCTCAGTCGAAAGACTGGGCCTTTCGTTTTATCTGTTGTTTGTCGGTGAACGCTCTC
TACTAGAGTCACACTGGCTCACCTTCGGGTGGGCCTTTCTGCGTTTATAGGTCTCAATCCTAACTCGAGG
CCAATTGGTGCGGCAATTGATAATAACGAAAATGTCTTTTAATGATCTGGGTATAATGAGGAATTTTCCG
AACGTTTTTACTTTATATATATATATACATGTAACATATATTCTATACGCTATAGAGAAAGGAAATTTTT
CAATTAAAAAAAAAATAGAGAAAGAGTTTCACTTCTTGATTATCGCTAACACTAATGGTTGAAGTACTGC
TACTTTAATTTTATGCTGCCAATGAGACGACGGGGTCATCACGGCTCATCATGCGCCAAACAAATGTGTG
CAATACACGCTCGGATGACTGCATGATGACCGCACTGACTGGGGACAGCAGATCCACCTAAGCCTGTGAG
AGAAGCAGACACCCGACAGATCAAGGCAGTTAACTAGTGCACTGCAGTACAAATCGTCCCCAACAAAAGT
GGGCTCTCAAAATTCATCACATTTAAATGCATATAGGAAGAGCAACAGTTGGTTTGCATCTGATGTTCCT
TAAAGATTTCGACATAATGTGCGAAGTAGATCCCTTCAGCACTGTACTTGTTTTTGCGACTAGATTGTAA
ATCATTCTTTATTTAATCTCTTTCTTTAACTACTGCTTAAAGTATAATTTGGTCCGTAGTTTAATAACTA
TACTAAGCGAACGCTCTCTCGAAATTTTTCTTAACGCGTCCTTGTACTGCGTCTAACGCTTTTGCCACTT
GGATTTCTATTATAGGAAATAGTCTCACTTACTGGGCGACGAATTTTCGCGTTTTGATGAAGCACAGGAA
GAATTTCTTTATGCTCAGAAGTTTGACAGCAAGCAAGTTCATCATTCGAACTAGCCTTATTGTTTTAGTT
CAGTGACAGCGAACTGCCGTACTCGATGCTTTATTTCTCACGGTAGAGCGGAAGAACAGATAGATCCCTA
CATATTGCTACCACTTCTATTACACAATAGTTTCAATAGCTTGCAGCGTAGCTAAACTCTAAAATTTATC
TAAATCACTCATATAAACCGAACCCTTCCCCTTCCGCTTATAGTACAGCTGATGCTCCTTCACTATTTTA
ACATGTGGAATTCTTGAAAGAATGAAATCGCCATGCCAAGCCATCACACGGTCTTTTATGCAATTGATTG
ACCGCCTGCAACACATAGGCAGTAAAATTTTTACAAGCAGTAGCAGAACAGGCCACACAATCGCAAGTGA
TTAACGTCCACACAGGTATAGGGTTTCTGGACCATATGATACATGCTCTGGCCAAGCATTCCGGCTGGTC
GCTAATCGTTGAGTGCCGAGCGGCCGCGATTATCAAAAAGGATCTTCACCTAGATCCTTTTAAATTAAAA
ATGAAGTTTTAAATCAATCTAAAGTATATATGAGTAAACTTGGTCTGACAG
